>Addgene plasmid #170622 | pAPV-DsRed2-FLAG-ER-5 | addgene full sequence | sequence record 335778 | Addgene NGS Result
CGTTACATAACTTACGGTAAATGGCCCGCCTGGCTGACCGCCCAACGACCCCCGCCCATTGACGTCAATA
ATGACGTATGTTCCCATAGTAACGCCAATAGGGACTTTCCATTGACGTCAATGGGTGGAGTATTTACGGT
AAACTGCCCACTTGGCAGTACATCAAGTGTATCATATGCCAAGTACGCCCCCTATTGACGTCAATGACGG
TAAATGGCCCGCCTGGCATTATGCCCAGTACATGACCTTATGGGACTTTCCTACTTGGCAGTACATCTAC
GTATTAGTCATCGCTATTACCATGGTGATGCGGTTTTGGCAGTACATCAATGGGCGTGGATAGCGGTTTG
ACTCACGGGGATTTCCAAGTCTCCACCCCATTGACGTCAATGGGAGTTTGTTTTGGCACCAAAATCAACG
GGACTTTCCAAAATGTCGTAACAACTCCGCCCCATTGACGCAAATGGGCGGTAGGCGTGTACGGTGGGAG
GTCTATATAAGCAGAGCTGGTTTAGTGAACCGTCAGATCCGCTAGCGCCACCATGCTGCTATCCGTGCCG
TTGCTGCTCGGCCTCCTCGGCCTGGCCGTCGCCGCACCGGTCGCCACCATGGCCTCCTCCGAGAACGTCA
TCACCGAGTTCATGCGCTTCAAGGTGCGCATGGAGGGCACCGTGAACGGCCACGAGTTCGAGATCGAGGG
CGAGGGCGAGGGCCGCCCCTACGAGGGCCACAACACCGTGAAGCTGAAGGTGACCAAGGGCGGCCCCCTG
CCCTTCGCCTGGGACATCCTGTCCCCCCAGTTCCAGTACGGCTCCAAGGTGTACGTGAAGCACCCCGCCG
ACATCCCCGACTACAAGAAGCTGTCCTTCCCCGAGGGCTTCAAGTGGGAGCGCGTGATGAACTTCGAGGA
CGGCGGCGTGGCGACCGTGACCCAGGACTCCTCCCTGCAGGACGGCTGCTTCATCTACAAGGTGAAGTTC
ATCGGCGTGAACTTCCCCTCCGACGGCCCCGTGATGCAGAAGAAGACCATGGGCTGGGAGGCCTCCACCG
AGCGCCTGTACCCCCGCGACGGCGTGCTGAAGGGCGAGACCCACAAGGCCCTGAAGCTGAAGGACGGCGG
CCACTACCTGGTGGAGTTCAAGTCCATCTACATGGCCAAGAAGCCCGTGCAGCTGCCCGGCTACTACTAC
GTGGACGCCAAGCTGGACATCACCTCCCACAACGAGGACTACACCATCGTGGAGCAGTACGAGCGCACCG
AGGGCCGCCACCACCTGTTCCTGTCCGGAGACTACAAAGACGATGACGACAAGTCCGGAAAGGACGAGCT
GTAAGAATTCTGCAGTCGACGGTACCGCGGGCCCGGGATCCACCGGATCTAGATAACTGATCATAATCAG
CCATACCACATTTGTAGAGGTTTTACTTGCTTTAAAAAACCTCCCACACCTCCCCCTGAACCTGAAACAT
AAAATGAATGCAATTGTTGTTGTTAACTTGTTTATTGCAGCTTATAATGGTTACAAATAAAGCAATAGCA
TCACAAATTTCACAAATAAAGCATTTTTTTCACTGCATTCTAGTTGTGGTTTGTCCAAACTCATCAATGT
ATCTTAACGCGTAAATTGTAAGCGTTAATATTTTGTTAAAATTCGCGTTAAATTTTTGTTAAATCAGCTC
ATTTTTTAACCAATAGGCCGAAATCGGCAAAATCCCTTATAAATCAAAAGAATAGACCGAGATAGGGT
[37 nt withheld, positions 1749-1785]
AAAGAACGTGGACTCCAACGTCAAAGG
[49 nt withheld, positions 1813-1861]
T
[91 nt withheld, positions 1863-1953]
G
[124 nt withheld, positions 1955-2078]
CAGGTGGCACTTTTCGGGGAAATGTGCGCGGAACCCCTATTTGTTTATTTTTCTAAATACATTCAAATAT
GTATCCGCTCATGAGACAATAACCCTGATAAATGCTTCAATAATATTGAAAAAGGAAGAGTCCTGAGGCG
GAAAGAACCAGCTGTGGAATGTGTGTCAGTTAGGGTGTGGAAAGTCCCCAGGCTCCCCAGCAGGCAGAAG
TATGCAAAGCATGCATCTCAATTAGTCAGCAACCAGGTGTGGAAAGTCCCCAGGCTCCCCAGCAGGCAGA
AGTATGCAAAGCATGCATCTCAATTAGTCAGCAACCATAGTCCCGCCCCTAACTCCGCCCATCCCGCCCC
TAACTCCGCCCAGTTCCGCCCATTCTCCGCCCCATGGCTGACTAATTTTTTTTATTTATGCAGAGGCCGA
GGCCGCCTCGGCCTCTGAGCTATTCCAGAAGTAGTGAGGAGGCTTTTTTGGAGGCCTAGGCTTTTGCAAA
GATCGATCAAGAGACAGGATGAGGATCGTTTCGCATGATTGAACAAGATGGATTGCACGCAGGTTCTCCG
GCCGCTTGGGTGGAGAGGCTATTCGGCTATGACTGGGCACAACAGACAATCGGCTGCTCTGATGCCGCCG
TGTTCCGGCTGTCAGCGCAGGGGCGCCCGGTTCTTTTTGTCAAGACCGACCTGTCCGGTGCCCTGAATGA
ACTGCAAGACGAGGCAGCGCGGCTATCGTGGCTGGCCACGACGGGCGTTCCTTGCGCAGCTGTGCTCGAC
GTTGTCACTGAAGCGGGAAGGGACTGGCTGCTATTGGGCGAAGTGCCGGGGCAGGATCTCCTGTCATCTC
ACCTTGCTCCTGCCGAGAAAGTATCCATCATGGCTGATGCAATGCGGCGGCTGCATACGCTTGATCCGGC
TACCTGCCCATTCGACCACCAAGCGAAACATCGCATCGAGCGAGCACGTACTCGGATGGAAGCCGGTCTT
GTCGATCAGGATGATCTGGACGAAGAGCATCAGGGGCTCGCGCCAGCCGAACTGTTCGCCAGGCTCAAGG
CGAGCATGCCCGACGGCGAGGATCTCGTCGTGACCCATGGCGATGCCTGCTTGCCGAATATCATGGTGGA
AAATGGCCGCTTTTCTGGATTCATCGACTGTGGCCGGCTGGGTGTGGCGGACCGCTATCAGGACATAGCG
TTGGCTACCCGTGATATTGCTGAAGAGCTTGGCGGCGAATGGGCTGACCGCTTCCTCGTGCTTTACGGTA
TCGCCGCTCCCGATTCGCAGCGCATCGCCTTCTATCGCCTTCTTGACGAGTTCTTCTGAGCGGGACTCTG
GGGTTCGAAATGACCGACCAAGCGACGCCCAACCTGCCATCACGAGATTTCGATTCCACCGCCGCCTTCT
ATGAAAGGTTGGGCTTCGGAATCGTTTTCCGGGACGCCGGCTGGATGATCCTCCAGCGCGGGGATCTCAT
GCTGGAGTTCTTCGCCCACCCTAGGGGGAGGCTAACTGAAACACGGAAGGAGACAATACCGGAAGGAACC
CGCGCTATGACGGCAATAAAAAGACAGAATAAAACGCACGGTGTTGGGTCGTTTGTTCATAAACGCGGGG
TTCGGTCCCAGGGCTGGCACTCTGTCGATACCCCACCGAGACCCCATTGGGGCCAATACGCCCGCGTTTC
TTCCTTTTCCCCACCCCACCCCCCAAGTTCGGGTGAAGGCCCAGGGCTCGCAGCCAACGTCGGGGCGGCA
GGCCCTGCCATAGCCTCAGGTTACTCATATATACTTTAGATTGATTTAAAACTTCATTTTTAATTTAAAA
GGATCTAGGTGAAGATCCTTTTTGATAATCTCATGACCAAAATCCCTTAACGTGAGTTTTCGTTCCACTG
AGCGTCAGACCCCGTAGAAAAGATCAAAGGATCTTCTTGAGATCCTTTTTTTCTGCGCGTAATCTGCTGC
TTGCAAACAAAAAAACCACCGCTACCAGCGGTGGTTTGTTTGCCGGATCAAGAGCTACCAACTCTTTTTC
CGAAGGTAACTGGCTTCAGCAGAGCGCAGATACCAAATACTGTTCTTCTAGTGTAGCCGTAGTTAGGCCA
CCACTTCAAGAACTCTGTAGCACCGCCTACATACCTCGCTCTGCTAATCCTGTTACCAGTGGCTGCTGCC
AGTGGCGATAAGTCGTGTCTTACCGGGTTGGACTCAAGACGATAGTTACCGGATAAGGCGCAGCGGTCGG
GCTGAACGGGGGGTTCGTGCACACAGCCCAGCTTGGAGCGAACGACCTACACCGAACTGAGATACCTACA
GCGTGAGCTATGAGAAAGCGCCACGCTTCCCGAAGGGAGAAAGGCGGACAGGTATCCGGTAAGCGGCAGG
GTCGGAACAGGAGAGCGCACGAGGGAGCTTCCAGGGGGAAACGCCTGGTATCTTTATAGTCCTGTCGGGT
TTCGCCACCTCTGACTTGAGCGTCGATTTTTGTGATGCTCGTCAGGGGGGCGGAGCCTATGGAAAAACGC
CAGCAACGCGGCCTTTTTACGGTTCCTGGCCTTTTGCTGGCCTTTTGCTCACATGTTCTTTCCTGCGTTA
TCCCCTGATTCTGTGGATAACCGTATTACCGCCATGCATTAGTTATTAATAGTAATCAATTACGGGGTCA
TTAGTTCATAGCCCATATATGGAGTTCCG
Features (pLannotate 1.2.2; 15 found; start..end, strand, type, name):
      1..304     +  enhancer       CMV enhancer: human cytomegalovirus immediate early enhancer
    305..508     +  promoter       CMV promoter: human cytomegalovirus (CMV) immediate early promoter
    609..1283    +  CDS            DsRed2: DsRed2 is a basic (constitutively fluorescent) red fluorescent protein published in 2006, derived from Discosoma sp..
   1335..1371    +  misc_feature   MCS (fragment): multiple cloning site
   1388..1472    +  CDS            large T antigen (fragment): large T antigen from SV40 (simian virus 40)
   1495..1616    +  polyA_signal   SV40 poly(A) signal: SV40 polyadenylation signal
   1650..2078    -  rep_origin     f1 ori (sequence partly withheld): f1 bacteriophage origin of replication; arrow indicates direction of (+) strand synthesis
   2105..2209    +  promoter       AmpR promoter: bla
   2211..2568    +  promoter       SV40 promoter: SV40 enhancer and early promoter
   2603..3397    +  CDS            NeoR/KanR: aminoglycoside phosphotransferase from Tn5; aph(3')-II (or nptII); confers resistance to neomycin, kanamycin, and G418 (Geneticin®)
   3418..3570    +  CDS            ble (fragment): BLE_KLEPN - Experimental evidence at protein level: Swiss-Prot protein existence level 1. Binding protein with a strong affinity to the bleomycin family of antibiotics. Binds to CL990; an antimitotic-antibiotic compound. From Klebsiella pneumoniae.
   3629..3676    +  polyA_signal   HSV TK poly(A) signal: herpes simplex virus thymidine kinase polyadenylation signal (Cole and Stacy, 1985)
   3767..3783    -  polyA_signal   bGH poly(A) signal (fragment): bovine growth hormone polyadenylation signal
   4005..4593    +  rep_origin     ori: high-copy-number ColE1/pMB1/pBR322/pUC origin of replication
   4708..4767    +  enhancer       CMV enhancer (fragment): human cytomegalovirus immediate early enhancer
