[The description below was written by a language model from this plasmid's Addgene catalogue record and pLannotate feature annotations shown in this document.]
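Description:
pAPV-DsRed2-FLAG-ER-5 is a 4,767 bp mammalian expression plasmid built on the Clontech pDendra2-C backbone, with the synthetic 741 bp APV-DsRed2-ER-5 insert placed between BmtI and EcoRI sites. It is maintained in E. coli at high copy from a ColE1/pUC-type origin and also carries an f1 phage origin. One NeoR/KanR (Tn5 aminoglycoside phosphotransferase) gene does double duty. A bacterial bla-type promoter drives it for kanamycin selection in bacteria. The adjacent SV40 enhancer/early promoter, paired with an HSV TK polyadenylation signal, drives it for G418 selection of transfected mammalian cells. The short ble, bGH poly(A) and large T antigen matches in the automated annotation are fragments, most likely residual backbone sequence rather than functional parts.

The payload is expressed from the human CMV immediate early enhancer and promoter and terminated by the SV40 poly(A) signal. It encodes the red fluorescent protein DsRed2 directed into the endoplasmic reticulum lumen. According to the catalogue entry, signal peptide cleavage leaves an alanine-proline-valine tripeptide at the mature N-terminus. The protein also carries a FLAG epitope and an exposed KDEL motif, the standard C-terminal ER retrieval signal, so it is efficiently returned to the ER. The feature table annotates only the DsRed2 coding region. The signal peptide, APV tripeptide, FLAG tag and KDEL are not called as separate features and presumably lie in the unannotated sequence flanking it.

The associated publication concerns SURF4 and selective ER-to-Golgi transport, which suggests the construct serves as a fluorescent luminal cargo reporter for studying how N-terminal tripeptide motifs and KDEL-mediated retrieval affect secretory trafficking in live or fixed mammalian cells.
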