Addgene plasmid #170622: pAPV-DsRed2-FLAG-ER-5
Purpose: Expresses DsRed2-FLAG targeted to the ER lumen with an N-terminal APV tripeptide after signal peptide cleavage. The protein is efficiently retrieved due to exposure of KDEL.
Depositing lab: Ke Xu. Depositing organization: University of California, Berkeley. Publication: SURF4-induced tubular ERGIC selectively expedites ER-to-Golgi transport. Yan R, Chen K, Wang B, Xu K. Dev Cell. 2022 Feb 28;57(4):512-525.e8. doi: 10.1016/j.devcel.2021.12.018. Epub 2022 Jan 19. PubMed 35051356.
Backbone
  Vector backbone: pDendra2-C
  Backbone manufacturer: Clontech
  Backbone size w/o insert (bp): 4026
  Total vector size (bp): 4767
  Vector type: Mammalian Expression
  Selectable markers: Neomycin (select with G418)
Growth in bacteria
  Bacterial resistance: Kanamycin, 50 μg/mL
  Growth temperature: 37°C
  Growth strain: DH5alpha
  Copy number: High Copy
Gene/Insert
  Gene/Insert name: APV-DsRed2-ER-5
  Species: Synthetic
  Insert size (bp): 741
  Promoter: CMV
  Cloning method: Restriction Enzyme; 5′ cloning site BmtI (not destroyed); 3′ cloning site EcoRI (not destroyed)
  Sequencing primers: 5′ CMV Forward; 3′ SV40pA-R
Terms and licenses: Academic/Nonprofit Terms; Industry Terms: Not Available to Industry
Depositor comments: Please see the Genbank file under Resource Information for an annotated sequence file from the depositing laboratory.
How to cite: pAPV-DsRed2-FLAG-ER-5 was a gift from Ke Xu (Addgene plasmid # 170622 ; http://n2t.net/addgene:170622 ; RRID:Addgene_170622)
